Addgene plasmid #53711: pMiR-CIP2A-miR-375-mutA&B
Purpose: Luciferase reporter assay for CIP2A with point mutation on miR-375 binding sites
Depositing lab: Edward Chan. Depositing organization: University of Florida. Publication: Tumor suppressor miR-375 regulates MYC expression via repression of CIP2A coding sequence through multiple miRNA-mRNA interactions. Jung HM, Patel RS, Phillips BL, Wang H, Cohen DM, Reinhold WC, Chang LJ, Yang LJ, Chan EK. Mol Biol Cell. 2013 Jun;24(11):1638-48, S1-7. doi: 10.1091/mbc.E12-12-0891. Epub 2013 Apr 3. PubMed 23552692.
Backbone
  Vector backbone: pMiR-Target
  Backbone manufacturer: Origene
  Backbone size w/o insert (bp): 7900
  Total vector size (bp): 9200
  Vector type: Luciferase
Growth in bacteria
  Bacterial resistance: Kanamycin, 50 μg/mL
  Growth temperature: 37°C
  Growth strain: DH5alpha
  Copy number: Unknown
Gene/Insert
  Gene/Insert name: CIP2A (alt names: p90; KIAA1524)
  Species: H. sapiens (human)
  Insert size (bp): 1300
  Mutation: Mutation on miR-375 binding site A&B (refer to citation)
  GenBank ID: NM_020890.2
  Entrez Gene: CIP2A (a.k.a. KIAA1524, NOCIVA, p90)
  Cloning method: Restriction Enzyme; 5′ cloning site EcoR1 (not destroyed); 3′ cloning site Not1 (not destroyed)
  Sequencing primers: 5′ AGAAGCTGCGCGGTGGTGTTGTG; 3′ CTGGAGGATCATCCAGCCGGCGT
Terms and licenses: Academic/Nonprofit Terms; Industry Terms: Not Available to Industry
How to cite: pMiR-CIP2A-miR-375-mutA&B was a gift from Edward Chan (Addgene plasmid # 53711 ; http://n2t.net/addgene:53711 ; RRID:Addgene_53711)
