[The description below was written by a language model from this plasmid's Addgene catalogue record.]
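Description:
pMiR-CIP2A-miR-375-mutA&B is a luciferase reporter plasmid built on the commercial pMiR-Target backbone and designed for testing microRNA-mediated regulation of a cloned target sequence. The complete construct is about 9.2 kb, of which about 7.9 kb is backbone, and it is maintained in E. coli under kanamycin selection. The record does not list the origin of replication, the copy number, the promoter driving luciferase, or any additional reporter or mammalian selection cassettes, and no feature table is available to confirm them.

The insert is a fragment of roughly 1.3 kb from human CIP2A (also known as KIAA1524 or p90), cloned between EcoRI and NotI sites, both of which remain intact. In miRNA target reporters of this type, the candidate sequence is normally placed downstream of the luciferase open reading frame, so that binding of a microRNA to the fragment lowers luciferase output. The record itself does not spell out this arrangement. The associated study concerns repression of CIP2A by the tumor suppressor miR-375 through multiple interaction sites in the CIP2A coding sequence, with downstream effects on MYC expression.

In this version, two of the predicted miR-375 binding sites, designated A and B, carry point mutations. The exact changes are not given in the record, which refers to the publication for them. The plasmid therefore serves as a binding-site mutant control. Comparing its luciferase activity with that of a reporter carrying intact sites, in the presence of miR-375, tests whether repression depends on direct pairing at sites A and B.
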