>Addgene plasmid #53711 | pMiR-CIP2A-miR-375-mutA&B | depositor partial sequence | sequence record 83958 | pMiR-CIP2A-miR-375-mutA&B sequence 1204 bps
CATGGCAGGGTGCTAAAGATGCCGGCAGTTGGACGCCCGCAAGATCCGCGAGATTCTCATTAAGGCCAAG
AAGGGCGGAAAGATCGCCGTGTAACAATTGGCAGAGCTCAGAATTCGGCACGAGCGGCACGATGAGAATA
TCTGACATAATGGATGTATATGAAATGAAACTATCCACATTAGCTTCCAAAGAAAGCAGGCTACAAGATC
TTTTGGAAACAAAAGCTCTAGCCCTTGCACAGGCTGATAGACTGATTGCTCAGCATCGCTGTCAAAGAAC
TCAAGCTGAAACAGAGGCACGGACACTTGCTAGTATGTTGAGAGAAGTTGAGAGAAAAAATGAAGAGCTT
AGTGTGTTGCTGAAGGCGCATTGTGTTGAATCAGAAAGAGCGCAGAGTGATATTGTTGTTCTCTTTCAAC
ATAATAGGAAGTTAGAGTCTGTGGCTGAAGAACATGAAATACTGACAAAATCCTACATGGAACTTCTTCA
GAGAAATGAAAGTACTGAAAAGAAGAATAAAGATTTACAGATCACATGTGATTCTCTGAATAAACAAATT
GAGACAGTGAAAAAGTTGAATGAGTCACTCAAGGAACAAAATGAAAAAAGTATTGCCCAATTAATAGAGA
AAGAAGAACAGAGAAAAGAAGTACAGAATCAGCTAGTAGACAGAGAACATAAGCTAGCAAATTTGCATCA
AAAAACAAAAGTACAAGAAGAAAAGATTAAAACCTTACAAAAGGAAAGGGAAGATAAGGAAGAAACCATT
GATATCCTTAGAAAAGAATTAAGCAGAACAGAACAGATAAGAAAAGAGTTGAGCATTAAGGCTTCCTCCC
TAGAGGTTCAAAAGGCACAATTAGAAAGGTCGTTTGGAAAGAGAAAGAGTCCTTGGTGAAACTTCAGCAA
GAGGAATTGAACAAACACTCCCACATGATAGCAATGATCCACAGTTTAAGTGGTGGAAAAAATAAATCCA
GAAACTGTGAATCTCAGTATATAGACATTATGGCATTTTGGAATTTGTAATCTCATGATATTTTTGATGT
ATTTTATCTATTGAGGGGGGGGTGGGTAGGGGGAGTTAAATTTGTGACTCGTAACAATAAGAAGTTATTT
ATCTATTTAGTTAAAGAACCCTGATTCTGTGCCATGGTTTTNATTTNGATAGGTTGAAAAGAAATTTAAT
TTTTTCTCTAANNT
