>Addgene plasmid #53711 | pMiR-CIP2A-miR-375-mutA&B | addgene partial sequence | sequence record 90837 | TK-pA-R 5'-ttgtctccttccgtgtttca-3'
GGGTGGGCGAAGAACTCCAGCATGAGATCCCCGCGCTGGAGGATCATCCAGCCGGCGTCCCGGAAAACGA
TTCCGAAGCCCAACCTTTCATAGAAGGCGGCGGTGGAATCGAAATCTCGTGATGGCAGGTTGGGCGTCGC
TTGGTCGGTCATTTTCTTCGAATCTAGATGCCGCGGCCGCTCTAGAAGTACTCTCGAGTTTTTTTTTTTT
TTTTTACTTTACTTTTTACTTTTACTCTCTCTATATTTTTATTTTGTAATCTTTAGGACTGTTATACCAA
GAAAGTTTGGTCTTAAGATCTAAATAATCACAAATGAGAATAAATAAGACAGGCAAAACAGAATAGAAAG
CAACTAAGAAAAAGGAAAGAACCTTAGAAAAATGATAATGGAGGTTAAAAATGATTTTCTAATGTAAGAA
CCAAAGAAAACCTTAAGCCATAAAAGCCAGAAACAAAAAGTAAAACTTAGAAAATTAAATTTCTATTCAA
ACTATCAAATAAAAAACATGCAACAGATCAGGGTCTTTACTAAATTAGATAATAACTTCTTATTGTTACG
AAGTCACAAATTAACTCCCCTACCCACCCCCCCTCCAATAGATAAATACATCAAAAATATCATGAGATTA
CAAATTCCAAAATGCCATAATGTCTATATACTGAGATTCACAGTTTCTGGATTTATTTTTCCACCACTTA
AACTGTGGATCATTGCTATCATGTGGGAGTGTTTGTTCAATTCCTCTTGCTGAAGTTTCACCAAGGACTC
TTTCTCTTCCAAACGACCTTCTAATTGTGCCTTTTGAACCTCTAGGGAGGAAGCCTTAATGCTCAACTCT
TTTCTTATCTGT
