>Addgene plasmid #53711 | pMiR-CIP2A-miR-375-mutA&B | addgene partial sequence | sequence record 90841 | CMV-F 5'-CGCAAATGGGCGGTAGGCGTG-3'
CTATATAAGCAGAGCTCGTTTAGTGAACCGTCAGAATTTTGTAATACGACTCACTATAGGGCGGCCGGGA
ATCGTCGACTGGATCCAGTACCGAGGAGATCTGCGCCGCGTTCGCCATGAGCGAGCTGATCAAGGAGAAC
ATGCACATGAAGCTGTACATGGAGGGCACCGTGAACAACCACCACTTCAAGTGCACATCCGAGGGCGAAG
GCAAGCCCTACGAGGGCACCCAGACCATGAAGATCAAGGTGGTCGAGGGCGGCCCTCTCCCCTTCGCCTT
CGACATCCTGGCTACCAGCTTCATGTACGGCAGCAAAGCCTTCATCAACCACACCCAGGGCATCCCCGAC
TTCTTTAAGCAGTCCTTCCCTGAGGGCTTCACATGGGAGAGAATCACCACATACGAAGACGGGGGCGTGC
TGACCGCTACCCAGGACACCAGCTTCCAGAACGGCTGCATCATCTACAACGTCAAGATCAACGGGGTGAA
CTTCCCATCCAACGGCCCTGTGATGCAGAAGAAAACACGCGGCTGGGAGGCCAACACCGAGATGCTGTAC
CCCGCTGACGGCGGCCTGAGAGGCCACAGCCAGATGGCCCTGAAGCTCGTGGGCGGGGGCTACCTGCACT
GCTCCTTCAAGACCACATACAGATCCAAGAAACCCGCTAAGAACCTCAAGATGCCCGGCTTCCACTTCGT
GGACCACAGACTGGAAAGAATCAAGGAGGCCGACAAAGAGACCTACGTCGAGCAGCACGAGATGGCTGTG
GCCAAGTACTGCGACCTCCCTAGCAAACTGGGGCACAGATCGCGTCCCTCGAGCAGAAACTCATCTCAGA
AGAGGATCTGGCAGCAAATGATATCCTGGATTACAAGGATGACGACGATAAGGTTTAAACGGCCGGCCGC
GGTCATAGCTGTTTCCTGAACAGATCCCGGGTGGCATCCCTGTGACCCCTCCCCAGTGCCTCTCCTGGCC
CTGGAAGTTGCCACTCCAGT
