>Addgene plasmid #53711 | pMiR-CIP2A-miR-375-mutA&B | addgene partial sequence | sequence record 90849 | Fluc-F1 5'-AGAAGCTGCGCGGTGGTGTTGTG-3'
CCTAAAGGACTGACCGGCAAGTTGGACGCCCGCAAGATCCGCGAGATTCTCATTAAGGCCAAGAAGGGCG
GAAAGATCGCCGTGTAACAATTGGCAGAGCTCAGAATTCGGCACGAGCGGCACGATGAGAATATCTGACA
TAATGGATGTATATGAAATGAAACTATCCACATTAGCTTCCAAAGAAAGCAGGCTACAAGATCTTTTGGA
AACAAAAGCTCTAGCCCTTGCACAGGCTGATAGACTGATTGCTCAGCATCGCTGTCAAAGAACTCAAGCT
GAAACAGAGGCACGGACACTTGCTAGTATGTTGAGAGAAGTTGAGAGAAAAAATGAAGAGCTTAGTGTGT
TGCTGAAGGCGCATTGTGTTGAATCAGAAAGAGCGCAGAGTGATATTGTTGTTCTCTTTCAACATAATAG
GAAGTTAGAGTCTGTGGCTGAAGAACATGAAATACTGACAAAATCCTACATGGAACTTCTTCAGAGAAAT
GAAAGTACTGAAAAGAAGAATAAAGATTTACAGATCACATGTGATTCTCTGAATAAACAAATTGAGACAG
TGAAAAAGTTGAATGAGTCACTCAAGGAACAAAATGAAAAAAGTATTGCCCAATTAATAGAGAAAGAAGA
ACAGAGAAAAGAAGTACAGAATCAGCTAGTAGACAGAGAACATAAGCTAGCAAATTTGCATCAAAAAACA
AAAGTACAAGAAGAAAAGATTAAAACCTTACAAAAGGAAAGGGAAGATAAGGAAGAAACCATTGATATCC
TTAGAAAAGAATTAAGCAGAACAGAACAGATAAGAAAAGAGTTGAGCATTAAGGCTTCCTCCCTAGAGGT
TCAAAAGGCACAATTAGAAGGTCGTTTGGAAGAGAAAGAGTCCTTGGTGAAACTTCAGCAAGAGGAATTG
AACAAACACTCCCACATGATAGCAATGATCCACAGTTTAAGTGGTGGAAAAATAAATCCAGAAACTGTGA
ATCTCAGTATATAGACATTATGGCATTTTGGAATTTGTAATCTCATGATATTTTTGATGTATTTATCTAT
TGGAGGGGG
